Addgene plasmid #227977: pFA6a-BioID2-HA3-HIS3MX6
Purpose: To insert HA-tagged biotin ligase, BioID2, at the C-terminus of genes; yeast BioID, HIS3MX6 marker
Depositing lab: Joseph Reese. Depositing organization: Pennsylvania State University. Publication: Characterization of BioID tagging systems in budding yeast and exploring the interactome of the Ccr4-Not complex. Pfannenstein J, Tyryshkin M, Gulden ME, Doud EH, Mosley AL, Reese JC. G3 (Bethesda). 2024 Sep 13:jkae221. doi: 10.1093/g3journal/jkae221. PubMed 39271111.
Backbone
  Vector backbone: pFa6
  Vector type: Yeast Expression
  Selectable markers: HIS3
Growth in bacteria
  Bacterial resistance: Ampicillin, 100 μg/mL
  Growth temperature: 37°C
  Growth strain: DH5alpha
  Copy number: High Copy
Gene/Insert
  Gene/Insert name: BioID3
  Species: Other
  Tag / fusion protein: HA tag (C terminal on insert)
  Cloning method: Ligation Independent Cloning
Terms and licenses: Academic/Nonprofit Terms; Industry Terms: Not Available to Industry
How to cite: pFA6a-BioID2-HA3-HIS3MX6 was a gift from Joseph Reese (Addgene plasmid # 227977 ; http://n2t.net/addgene:227977 ; RRID:Addgene_227977)
