[The description below was written by a language model from this plasmid's Addgene catalogue record and pLannotate feature annotations shown in this document.]
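Description:
pFA6a-BioID2-HA3-HIS3MX6 is a 4.9 kb yeast tagging-cassette plasmid built on the pFA6a backbone. It is meant to serve as a template for adding a proximity-labelling enzyme to the C-terminus of chromosomal genes in budding yeast, not as an autonomously replicating expression vector. The feature table shows no yeast origin or centromere. In E. coli the plasmid is maintained at high copy through a ColE1/pUC-type origin and selected with ampicillin via the β-lactamase gene. Short rop, bom and lacI fragments are backbone remnants, and SP6 and T7 promoters flank the cassette region.

The payload begins with a promoterless BioID2 coding sequence, the promiscuous R40G mutant of the Aquifex aeolicus biotin protein ligase. It is followed in frame by three tandem HA epitopes and the S. cerevisiae ADH1 terminator. Because no promoter precedes BioID2, expression depends on in-frame integration behind a target open reading frame, so the fusion is driven by the endogenous promoter of the tagged gene. Downstream lies the HIS3MX6 marker, a HIS3-type histidine biosynthesis gene between the Ashbya gossypii TEF promoter and terminator, which allows selection of integrants by histidine prototrophy.

The stated purpose is yeast BioID. The fused ligase biotinylates nearby proteins so that they can be captured and identified, while the HA tag allows detection of the bait fusion. The associated work compared BioID tagging systems in yeast and examined the Ccr4-Not complex interactome. The catalogue insert field reads "BioID3", but the plasmid name, the purpose statement and the sequence annotation all indicate BioID2.
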