Features (pLannotate 1.2.2; 14 found; start..end, strand, type, name):
     61..756     +  CDS            BioID2: promiscuous R40G mutant of a biotin protein ligase from Aquifex aeolicus (Kim et al., 2016)
    772..861     +  CDS            3xHA: three tandem HA epitope tags
    894..1081    +  terminator     ADH1 terminator: S. cerevisiae ADH1; transcription terminator for the S. cerevisiae alcohol dehydrogenase 1 (ADH1) gene
   1156..1499    +  promoter       TEF promoter: Ashbya gossypii TEF promoter
   1542..2195    +  CDS            HIS3: HIS7_YEAST - Experimental evidence at protein level: Swiss-Prot protein existence level 1. From Saccharomyces cerevisiae (strain ATCC 204508 / S288c) (Baker's yeast).
   2202..2399    +  terminator     TEF terminator: Ashbya gossypii TEF terminator
   2504..2522    -  promoter       T7 promoter: promoter for bacteriophage T7 RNA polymerase
   2544..2597    -  CDS            lacI (fragment): lac repressor; lacI; The lac repressor binds to the lac operator to inhibit transcription in E. coli. This inhibition can be relieved by adding lactose or isopropyl-β-D-thiogalactopyranoside (IPTG).
   2780..3368    -  rep_origin     ori: high-copy-number ColE1/pMB1/pBR322/pUC origin of replication
   3539..4399    -  CDS            AmpR: β-lactamase; bla; confers resistance to ampicillin, carbenicillin, and related antibiotics
   4400..4504    -  promoter       AmpR promoter: bla
   4599..4634    +  CDS            rop (fragment): Rop protein, which maintains plasmids at low copy number; rop
   4736..4787    +  misc_feature   bom (fragment): basis of mobility region from pBR322
   4850..4868    +  promoter       SP6 promoter: promoter for bacteriophage SP6 RNA polymerase
>Addgene plasmid #227977 | pFA6a-BioID2-HA3-HIS3MX6 | addgene full sequence | sequence record 454154 | Addgene NGS Result
ACGCGGCCGCCAGCTGAAGCTTCGTACGCTGCAGGTCGACGGATCCCCGGGTTAATTAACTTCAAGAACC
TGATCTGGCTGAAGGAGGTGGACAGCACCCAGGAGAGACTGAAGGAGTGGAACGTGAGCTACGGCACCGC
CCTGGTGGCCGACAGACAGACCAAGGGCAGAGGCGGCCTGGGCAGAAAGTGGCTGAGCCAGGAGGGCGGC
CTGTACTTCAGCTTCCTGCTGAACCCCAAGGAGTTCGAGAACCTGCTGCAGCTGCCCCTGGTGCTGGGCC
TGAGCGTGAGCGAGGCCCTGGAGGAGATCACCGAGATCCCCTTCAGCCTGAAGTGGCCCAACGACGTGTA
CTTCCAGGAGAAGAAGGTGAGCGGCGTGCTGTGCGAGCTGAGCAAGGACAAGCTGATCGTGGGCATCGGC
ATCAACGTGAACCAGAGAGAGATCCCCGAGGAGATCAAGGACAGAGCCACCACCCTGTACGAGATCACCG
GCAAGGACTGGGACAGAAAGGAGGTGCTGCTGAAGGTGCTGAAGAGAATCAGCGAGAACCTGAAGAAGTT
CAAGGAGAAGAGCTTCAAGGAGTTCAAGGGCAAGATCGAGAGCAAGATGCTGTACCTGGGCGAGGAGGTG
AAGCTGCTGGGCGAGGGCAAGATCACCGGCAAGCTGGTGGGCCTGAGCGAGAAGGGCGGCGCCCTGATCC
TGACCGAGGAGGGCATCAAGGAGATCCTGAGCGGCGAGTTCAGCCTGAGAAGAAGCTTAATTAACATCTT
TTACCCATACGATGTTCCTGACTATGCGGGCTATCCCTATGACGTCCCGGACTATGCAGGATCCTATCCA
TATGACGTTCCAGATTACGCTGCTCAGTGCTGAGGCGCGCCACTTCTAAATAAGCGAATTTCTTATGATT
TATGATTTTTATTATTAAATAAGTTATAAAAAAAATAAGTGTATACAAATTTTAAAGTGACTCTTAGGTT
TTAAAACGAAAATTCTTATTCTTGAGTAACTCTTTCCTGTAGGTCAGGTTGCTTTCTCAGGTATAGTATG
AGGTCGCTCTTATTGACCACACCTCTACCGGCAGATCCGCTAGGGATAACAGGGTAATATAGATCTGTTT
AGCTTGCCTCGTCCCCGCCGGGTCACCCGGCCAGCGACATGGAGGCCCAGAATACCCTCCTTGACAGTCT
TGACGTGCGCAGCTCAGGGGCATGATGTGACTGTCGCCCGTACATTTAGCCCATACATCCCCATGTATAA
TCATTTGCATCCATACATTTTGATGGCCGCACGGCGCGAAGCAAAAATTACGGCTCCTCGCTGCAGACCT
GCGAGCAGGGAAACGCTCCCCTCACAGACGCGTTGAATTGTCCCCACGCCGCGCCCCTGTAGAGAAATAT
AAAAGGTTAGGATTTGCCACTGAGGTTCTTCTTTCATATACTTCCTTTTAAAATCTTGCTAGGATACAGT
TCTCACATCACATCCGAACATAAACAACCATGGCAGAACCAGCCCAAAAAAAGCAAAAACAAACTGTTCA
GGAGCGCAAGGCGTTTATCTCCCGTATCACTAATGAAACTAAAATTCAAATCGCTATTTCGCTGAATGGT
GGTTATATTCAAATAAAAGATTCGATTCTTCCTGCAAAGAAGGATGACGATGTAGCTTCCCAAGCTACTC
AGTCACAGGTCATCGATATTCACACAGGTGTTGGCTTTTTGGATCATATGATCCATGCGTTGGCAAAACA
CTCTGGTTGGTCTCTTATTGTTGAATGTATTGGTGACCTGCACATTGACGATCACCATACTACCGAAGAT
TGCGGTATCGCATTAGGGCAAGCGTTCAAAGAAGCAATGGGTGCTGTCCGTGGTGTAAAAAGATTCGGTA
CTGGGTTCGCACCATTGGATGAGGCGCTATCACGTGCCGTAGTCGATTTATCTAGTAGACCATTTGCTGT
AATCGACCTTGGATTGAAGAGAGAGATGATTGGTGATTTATCCACTGAAATGATTCCACACTTTTTGGAA
AGTTTCGCGGAGGCGGCCAGAATTACTTTGCATGTTGATTGTCTGAGAGGTTTCAACGATCACCACAGAA
GTGAGAGTGCGTTCAAGGCTTTGGCTGTTGCCATAAGAGAAGCTATTTCTAGCAATGGCACCAATGACGT
TCCCTCAACCAAAGGTGTTTTGATGTGAAGTACTGACAATAAAAAGATTCTTGTTTTCAAGAACTTGTCA
TTTGTATAGTTTTTTTATATTGTAGTTGTTCTATTTTAATCAAATGTTAGCGTGATTTATATTTTTTTTC
GCCTCGACATCATCTGCCCAGATGCGAAGTTAAGTGCGCAGAAAGTAATATCATGCGTCAATCGTATGTG
AATGCTGGTCGCTATACTGCTGTCGATTCGATACTAACGCCGCCATCCAGTTTAAACGAGCTCGAATTCA
TCGATGATATCAGATCCACTAGTGGCCTATGCGGCCGCGGATCTGCCGGTCTCCCTATAGTGAGTCGTAT
TAATTTCGATAAGCCAGGTTAACCTGCATTAATGAATCGGCCAACGCGCGGGGAGAGGCGGTTTGCGTAT
TGGGCGCTCTTCCGCTTCCTCGCTCACTGACTCGCTGCGCTCGGTCGTTCGGCTGCGGCGAGCGGTATCA
GCTCACTCAAAGGCGGTAATACGGTTATCCACAGAATCAGGGGATAACGCAGGAAAGAACATGTGAGCAA
AAGGCCAGCAAAAGGCCAGGAACCGTAAAAAGGCCGCGTTGCTGGCGTTTTTCCATAGGCTCCGCCCCCC
TGACGAGCATCACAAAAATCGACGCTCAAGTCAGAGGTGGCGAAACCCGACAGGACTATAAAGATACCAG
GCGTTTCCCCCTGGAAGCTCCCTCGTGCGCTCTCCTGTTCCGACCCTGCCGCTTACCGGATACCTGTCCG
CCTTTCTCCCTTCGGGAAGCGTGGCGCTTTCTCATAGCTCACGCTGTAGGTATCTCAGTTCGGTGTAGGT
CGTTCGCTCCAAGCTGGGCTGTGTGCACGAACCCCCCGTTCAGCCCGACCGCTGCGCCTTATCCGGTAAC
TATCGTCTTGAGTCCAACCCGGTAAGACACGACTTATCGCCACTGGCAGCAGCCACTGGTAACAGGATTA
GCAGAGCGAGGTATGTAGGCGGTGCTACAGAGTTCTTGAAGTGGTGGCCTAACTACGGCTACACTAGAAG
AACAGTATTTGGTATCTGCGCTCTGCTGAAGCCAGTTACCTTCGGAAAAAGAGTTGGTAGCTCTTGATCC
GGCAAACAAACCACCGCTGGTAGCGGTGGTTTTTTTGTTTGCAAGCAGCAGATTACGCGCAGAAAAAAAG
GATCTCAAGAAGATCCTTTGATCTTTTCTACGGGGTCTGACGCTCAGTGGAACGAAAACTCACGTTAAGG
GATTTTGGTCATGAGATTATCAAAAAGGATCTTCACCTAGATCCTTTTAAATTAAAAATGAAGTTTTAAA
TCAATCTAAAGTATATATGAGTAAACTTGGTCTGACAGTTACCAATGCTTAATCAGTGAGGCACCTATCT
CAGCGATCTGTCTATTTCGTTCATCCATAGTTGCCTGACTCCCCGTCGTGTAGATAACTACGATACGGGA
GGGCTTACCATCTGGCCCCAGTGCTGCAATGATACCGCGAGACCCACGCTCACCGGCTCCAGATTTATCA
GCAATAAACCAGCCAGCCGGAAGGGCCGAGCGCAGAAGTGGTCCTGCAACTTTATCCGCCTCCATCCAGT
CTATTAATTGTTGCCGGGAAGCTAGAGTAAGTAGTTCGCCAGTTAATAGTTTGCGCAACGTTGTTGCCAT
TGCTACAGGCATCGTGGTGTCACGCTCGTCGTTTGGTATGGCTTCATTCAGCTCCGGTTCCCAACGATCA
AGGCGAGTTACATGATCCCCCATGTTGTGCAAAAAAGCGGTTAGCTCCTTCGGTCCTCCGATCGTTGTCA
GAAGTAAGTTGGCCGCAGTGTTATCACTCATGGTTATGGCAGCACTGCATAATTCTCTTACTGTCATGCC
ATCCGTAAGATGCTTTTCTGTGACTGGTGAGTACTCAACCAAGTCATTCTGAGAATAGTGTATGCGGCGA
CCGAGTTGCTCTTGCCCGGCGTCAATACGGGATAATACCGCGCCACATAGCAGAACTTTAAAAGTGCTCA
TCATTGGAAAACGTTCTTCGGGGCGAAAACTCTCAAGGATCTTACCGCTGTTGAGATCCAGTTCGATGTA
ACCCACTCGTGCACCCAACTGATCTTCAGCATCTTTTACTTTCACCAGCGTTTCTGGGTGAGCAAAAACA
GGAAGGCAAAATGCCGCAAAAAAGGGAATAAGGGCGACACGGAAATGTTGAATACTCATACTCTTCCTTT
TTCAATATTATTGAAGCATTTATCAGGGTTATTGTCTCATGAGCGGATACATATTTGAATGTATTTAGAA
AAATAAACAAATAGGGGTTCCGCGCACATTTCCCCGAAAAGTGCCACCTGACGTCTAAGAAACCATTATT
ATCATGACATTAACCTATAAAAATAGGCGTATCACGAGGCCCTTTCGTCTCGCGCGTTTCGGTGATGACG
GTGAAAACCTCTGACACATGCAGCTCCCGGAGACGGTCACAGCTTGTCTGTAAGCGGATGCCGGGAGCAG
ACAAGCCCGTCAGGGCGCGTCAGCGGGTGTTGGCGGGTGTCGGGGCTGGCTTAACTATGCGGCATCAGAG
CAGATTGTACTGAGAGTGCACCATATGGACATATTGTCGTTAGAACGCGGCTACAATTAATACATAACCT
TATGTATCATACACATACGATTTAGGTGACACTATAGA
